>Addgene plasmid #82758 | pDONR223_RBM45_p.D434Y | addgene full sequence | sequence record 161821 | Addgene NGS result
CTTTCCTGCGTTATCCCCTGATTCTGTGGATAACCGTATTACCGCCTTTGAGTGAGCTGATACCGCTCGC
CGCAGCCGAACGACCGAGCGCAGCGAGTCAGTGAGCGAGGAAGCGGAAGAGCGCCCAATACGCAAACCGC
CTCTCCCCGCGCGTTGGCCGATTCATTAATGCAGCTGGCACGACAGGTTTCCCGACTGGAAAGCGGGCAG
TGAGCGCAACGCAATTAATACGCGTACCGCTAGCCAGGAAGAGTTTGTAGAAACGCAAAAAGGCCATCCG
TCAGGATGGCCTTCTGCTTAGTTTGATGCCTGGCAGTTTATGGCGGGCGTCCTGCCCGCCACCCTCCGGG
CCGTTGCTTCACAACGTTCAAATCCGCTCCCGGCGGATTTGTCCTACTCAGGAGAGCGTTCACCGACAAA
CAACAGATAAAACGAAAGGCCCAGTCTTCCGACTGAGCCTTTCGTTTTATTTGATGCCTGGCAGTTCCCT
ACTCTCGCGTTAACGCTAGCATGGATGTTTTCCCAGTCACGACGTTGTAAAACGACGGCCAGTCTTAAGC
TCGGGCCCCAAATAATGATTTTATTTTGACTGATAGTGACCTGTTCGTTGCAACAAATTGATGAGCAATG
CTTTTTTATAATGCCAACTTTGTACAAAAAAGTTGGCATGGACGAAGCTGGCAGCTCTGCGAGCGGCGGG
GGCTTCCGCCCGGGCGTGGACAGCCTGGACGAACCGCCCAACAGCCGCATCTTCCTTGTGATCAGCAAGT
ACACACCTGAGTCGGTGCTGAGGGAGCGCTTCTCGCCTTTTGGCGACATCCAGGACATCTGGGTGGTGCG
GGACAAGCACACCAAGGAGTCCAAGGGCATTGCTTTCGTCAAGTTCGCCCGCAGCTCACAGGCCTGCAGG
GCCATGGAGGAGATGCATGGCCAGTGCCTCGGCCCCAACGACACCAAGCCCATCAAGGTTTTCATTGCTC
AGTCCCGATCATCTGGAAGTCACCGAGATGTTGAAGATGAAGAACTTACAAGAATCTTTGTTATGATACC
AAAGTCCTACACAGAAGAAGATCTGCGGGAAAAATTTAAGGTGTATGGAGATATCGAGTATTGCAGCATT
ATTAAGAATAAAGTGACTGGAGAAAGTAAAGGTTTGGGCTACGTACGATACTTAAAACCATCACAAGCTG
CCCAAGCAATAGAAAACTGTGATCGAAGTTTTAGAGCAATCTTGGCTGAACCTAAAAATAAAGCATCTGA
ATCCTCTGAACAAGATTATTATAGTAATATGAGGCAAGAAGCTTTGGGACATGAACCTAGAGTAAATATG
TTTCCATTTGAACAACAATCTGAATTTTCAAGTTTTGACAAGAATGATAGCCGAGGCCAGGAAGCAATCT
CCAAACGCTTGTCAGTTGTATCAAGAGTTCCTTTCACTGAAGAACAGCTTTTCAGCATTTTTGATATAGT
ACCAGGATTGGAATATTGTGAAGTTCAACGAGATCCTTATTCAAATTATGGTCATGGAGTGGTTCAGTAT
TTTAATGTAGCATCAGCTATTTATGCAAAATACAAATTACATGGATTTCAGTACCCTCCTGGGAACCGAA
TAGGTGTTTCCTTCATTGATGATGGAAGTAATGCAACAGATCTCCTTAGAAAAATGGCAACACAGATGGT
AGCTGCACAGCTTGCATCAATGGTGTGGAATAACCCAAGTCAGCAACAATTTATGCAATTTGGAGGAAGC
TCTGGATCACAGTTGCCTCAAATCCAGACAGATGTTGTACTTCCATCATGCAAAAAAAAAGCTCCTGCTG
AAACTCCTGTGAAAGAAAGACTTTTTATTGTGTTTAATCCTCATCCTTTACCTTTAGACGTATTAGAAGA
TATATTCTGTCGTTTTGGTAACCTGATCGAAGTTTACCTTGTGTCAGGAAAAAATGTGGGGTATGCCAAG
TATGCCTATAGAATAAGTGCTAATGATGCCATTGCCACTCTACATGGAAAGATTCTGAATGGGGTGAGAC
TTAAAGTTATGCTGGCAGATTCGCCAAGAGAAGAATCTAACAAACGGCAAAGAACTTACTGATTGCCAAC
TTTCTTGTACAAAGTTGTCATTATAAGAAAGCATTGCTTATCAATTTGTTGCAACGAACAGGTCACTATC
AGTCAAAATAAAATCATTATTTGCCATCCAGCTGATATCCCCTATAGTGAGTCGTATTACATGGTCATAG
CTGTTTCCTGGCAGCTCTGGCCCGTGTCTCAAAATCTCTGATGTTACATTGCACAAGATAAAAATATATC
ATCATGCCTCCTCTAGACCAGCCAGGACAGAAATGCCTCGACTTCGCTGCTACCCAAGGTTGCCGGGTGA
CGCACACCGTGGAAACGGATGAAGGCACGAACCCAGTGGACATAAGCCTGTTCGGTTCGTAAGCTGTAAT
GCAAGTAGCGTATGCGCTCACGCAACTGGTCCAGAACCTTGACCGAACGCAGCGGTGGTAACGGCGCAGT
GGCGGTTTTCATGGCTTGTTATGACTGTTTTTTTGGGGTACAGTCTATGCCTCGGGCATCCAAGCAGCAA
GCGCGTTACGCCGTGGGTCGATGTTTGATGTTATGGAGCAGCAACGATGTTACGCAGCAGGGCAGTCGCC
CTAAAACAAAGTTAAACATTATGAGGGAAGCGGTGATCGCCGAAGTATCGACTCAACTATCAGAGGTAGT
TGGCGTCATCGAGCGCCATCTCGAACCGACGTTGCTGGCCGTACATTTGTACGGCTCCGCAGTGGATGGC
GGCCTGAAGCCACACAGTGATATTGATTTGCTGGTTACGGTGACCGTAAGGCTTGATGAAACAACGCGGC
GAGCTTTGATCAACGACCTTTTGGAAACTTCGGCTTCCCCTGGAGAGAGCGAGATTCTCCGCGCTGTAGA
AGTCACCATTGTTGTGCACGACGACATCATTCCGTGGCGTTATCCAGCTAAGCGCGAACTGCAATTTGGA
GAATGGCAGCGCAATGACATTCTTGCAGGTATCTTCGAGCCAGCCACGATCGACATTGATCTGGCTATCT
TGCTGACAAAAGCAAGAGAACATAGCGTTGCCTTGGTAGGTCCAGCGGCGGAGGAACTCTTTGATCCGGT
TCCTGAACAGGATCTATTTGAGGCGCTAAATGAAACCTTAACGCTATGGAACTCGCCGCCCGACTGGGCT
GGCGATGAGCGAAATGTAGTGCTTACGTTGTCCCGCATTTGGTACAGCGCAGTAACCGGCAAAATCGCGC
CGAAGGATGTCGCTGCCGACTGGGCAATGGAGCGCCTGCCGGCCCAGTATCAGCCCGTCATACTTGAAGC
TAGACAGGCTTATCTTGGACAAGAAGAAGATCGCTTGGCCTCGCGCGCAGATCAGTTGGAAGAATTTGTC
CACTACGTGAAAGGCGAGATCACCAAGGTAGTCGGCAAATAACCCTCGAGCCACCCATGACCAAAATCCC
TTAACGTGAGTTACGCGTCGTTCCACTGAGCGTCAGACCCCGTAGAAAAGATCAAAGGATCTTCTTGAGA
TCCTTTTTTTCTGCGCGTAATCTGCTGCTTGCAAACAAAAAAACCACCGCTACCAGCGGTGGTTTGTTTG
CCGGATCAAGAGCTACCAACTCTTTTTCCGAAGGTAACTGGCTTCAGCAGAGCGCAGATACCAAATACTG
TTCTTCTAGTGTAGCCGTAGTTAGGCCACCACTTCAAGAACTCTGTAGCACCGCCTACATACCTCGCTCT
GCTAATCCTGTTACCAGTGGCTGCTGCCAGTGGCGATAAGTCGTGTCTTACCGGGTTGGACTCAAGACGA
TAGTTACCGGATAAGGCGCAGCGGTCGGGCTGAACGGGGGGTTCGTGCACACAGCCCAGCTTGGAGCGAA
CGACCTACACCGAACTGAGATACCTACAGCGTGAGCTATGAGAAAGCGCCACGCTTCCCGAAGGGAGAAA
GGCGGACAGGTATCCGGTAAGCGGCAGGGTCGGAACAGGAGAGCGCACGAGGGAGCTTCCAGGGGGAAAC
GCCTGGTATCTTTATAGTCCTGTCGGGTTTCGCCACCTCTGACTTGAGCGTCGATTTTTGTGATGCTCGT
CAGGGGGGCGGAGCCTATGGAAAAACGCCAGCAACGCGGCCTTTTTACGGTTCCTGGCCTTTTGCTGGCC
TTTTGCTCACATGTT
Features (pLannotate 1.2.2; 12 found; start..end, strand, type, name):
    121..213     +  CDS            lacI (fragment): lac repressor; lacI; The lac repressor binds to the lac operator to inhibit transcription in E. coli. This inhibition can be relieved by adding lactose or isopropyl-β-D-thiogalactopyranoside (IPTG).
    268..295     -  terminator     rrnB T2 terminator: transcription terminator T2 from the E. coli rrnB gene
    427..470     +  terminator     rrnB T1 terminator: Escherichia coli rrnB; transcription terminator T1 from the E. coli rrnB gene
    517..553     -  CDS            lacZα (fragment): LacZα fragment of β-galactosidase; lacZ fragment
    570..665     +  protein_bind   attL3: mutant version of attL; recombination site for the Gateway® LR reaction LR Clonase™
    668..2089    +  CDS            RBM45: RBM45_HUMAN - Also known as DRB1 From Homo sapiens (Human).
   2100..2193    -  protein_bind   attL2 (fragment): mutant version of attL; recombination site for the Gateway® LR reaction LR Clonase™
   2211..2229    -  promoter       T7 promoter: promoter for bacteriophage T7 RNA polymerase
   2419..2442    +  promoter       Pc promoter (fragment): intI1 (promoter lies within the coding sequence); class 1 integron promoter
   2618..2674    +  CDS            GmR (fragment): gentamycin acetyltransferase; aacC1; confers resistance to gentamycin
   2681..3472    +  CDS            SmR: aminoglycoside adenylyltransferase (Murphy, 1985); aadA; confers resistance to spectinomycin and streptomycin
   3565..4153    +  rep_origin     ori: high-copy-number ColE1/pMB1/pBR322/pUC origin of replication
