[The description below was written by a language model from this plasmid's Addgene catalogue record and pLannotate feature annotations shown in this document.]
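Description:
pDONR223_RBM45_p.D434Y is a Gateway entry clone built on the Invitrogen pDONR223 backbone and carrying the human RBM45 open reading frame (an RNA-binding motif protein, also called DRB1) with the D434Y missense substitution. The sequenced plasmid is 4,215 nt. It is maintained in E. coli at high copy through a ColE1/pUC-type origin and selected with spectinomycin via the aadA (SmR) aminoglycoside adenylyltransferase gene. This gene lies downstream of a fragment of a class 1 integron Pc promoter and a short gentamicin acetyltransferase remnant.

The RBM45 coding sequence (about 1.4 kb) is flanked by attL recombination sites. The automated annotation labels these as attL3 and a partial attL2, and they are the sites used by LR Clonase to transfer the insert directionally into attR-containing destination vectors. The record lists no promoter for the insert, so the ORF is not meant to be expressed from this plasmid. rrnB T1 and T2 terminators upstream of the cassette insulate it from read-through transcription. A T7 promoter next to the downstream att site, together with the flanking M13 primer sites, mainly serves for sequencing. The short lacI and lacZα fragments are backbone remnants with no functional role.

The clone is in "closed" format, meaning a stop codon immediately follows the ORF, so it suits native or N-terminally tagged expression after transfer but not C-terminal fusions. It belongs to the Target Accelerator Plasmid Collection, a set of wild-type and mutant alleles assembled for high-throughput functional phenotyping of somatic mutations found in lung cancer.
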