Addgene plasmid #82758: pDONR223_RBM45_p.D434Y
Purpose: Gateway Donor vector containing RBM45 , part of the Target Accelerator Plasmid Collection.
Depositing lab: Jesse Boehm & Matthew Meyerson & David Root. Depositing organization: Broad Institute. Publication: High-throughput Phenotyping of Lung Cancer Somatic Mutations. Berger AH, Brooks AN, Wu X, Shrestha Y, Chouinard C, Piccioni F, Bagul M, Kamburov A, Imielinski M, Hogstrom L, Zhu C, Yang X, Pantel S, Sakai R, Watson J, Kaplan N, Campbell JD, Singh S, Root DE, Narayan R, Natoli T, Lahr DL, Tirosh I, Tamayo P, Getz G, Wong B, Doench J, Subramanian A, Golub TR, Meyerson M, Boehm JS. Cancer Cell. 2016 Aug 8;30(2):214-28. doi: 10.1016/j.ccell.2016.06.022. Epub 2016 Jul 28. PubMed 27478040.
Backbone
  Vector backbone: pDONR223
  Backbone manufacturer: Invitrogen
  Vector type: Gateway Entry vector
Growth in bacteria
  Bacterial resistance: Spectinomycin, 50 μg/mL
  Growth temperature: 37°C
  Growth strain: DH5alpha
  Copy number: High Copy
Gene/Insert
  Gene/Insert name: RBM45 (alt name: NM_152945)
  Species: H. sapiens (human)
  Mutation: D434Y
  Entrez Gene: RBM45 (a.k.a. DRB1, RB-1)
  Promoter: None
  Cloning method: Gateway Cloning
  Sequencing primers: 5′ M13pUC-fwd; 3′ M13-Rev
Terms and licenses: Academic/Nonprofit Terms; Industry Terms: Not Available to Industry
Depositor comments: CLOSED (stop codon immediately follows insert)
How to cite: pDONR223_RBM45_p.D434Y was a gift from Jesse Boehm & Matthew Meyerson & David Root (Addgene plasmid # 82758 ; http://n2t.net/addgene:82758 ; RRID:Addgene_82758)
