>Addgene plasmid #82758 | pDONR223_RBM45_p.D434Y | depositor partial sequence | sequence record 157484 | Insert sequence
ATGGACGAAGCTGGCAGCTCTGCGAGCGGCGGGGGCTTCCGCCCGGGCGTGGACAGCCTGGACGAACCGC
CCAACAGCCGCATCTTCCTTGTGATCAGCAAGTACACACCTGAGTCGGTGCTGAGGGAGCGCTTCTCGCC
TTTTGGCGACATCCAGGACATCTGGGTGGTGCGGGACAAGCACACCAAGGAGTCCAAGGGCATTGCTTTC
GTCAAGTTCGCCCGCAGCTCACAGGCCTGCAGGGCCATGGAGGAGATGCATGGCCAGTGCCTCGGCCCCA
ACGACACCAAGCCCATCAAGGTTTTCATTGCTCAGTCCCGATCATCTGGAAGTCACCGAGATGTTGAAGA
TGAAGAACTTACAAGAATCTTTGTTATGATACCAAAGTCCTACACAGAAGAAGATCTGCGGGAAAAATTT
AAGGTGTATGGAGATATCGAGTATTGCAGCATTATTAAGAATAAAGTGACTGGAGAAAGTAAAGGTTTGG
GCTACGTACGATACTTAAAACCATCACAAGCTGCCCAAGCAATAGAAAACTGTGATCGAAGTTTTAGAGC
AATCTTGGCTGAACCTAAAAATAAAGCATCTGAATCCTCTGAACAAGATTATTATAGTAATATGAGGCAA
GAAGCTTTGGGACATGAACCTAGAGTAAATATGTTTCCATTTGAACAACAATCTGAATTTTCAAGTTTTG
ACAAGAATGATAGCCGAGGCCAGGAAGCAATCTCCAAACGCTTGTCAGTTGTATCAAGAGTTCCTTTCAC
TGAAGAACAGCTTTTCAGCATTTTTGATATAGTACCAGGATTGGAATATTGTGAAGTTCAACGAGATCCT
TATTCAAATTATGGTCATGGAGTGGTTCAGTATTTTAATGTAGCATCAGCTATTTATGCAAAATACAAAT
TACATGGATTTCAGTACCCTCCTGGGAACCGAATAGGTGTTTCCTTCATTGATGATGGAAGTAATGCAAC
AGATCTCCTTAGAAAAATGGCAACACAGATGGTAGCTGCACAGCTTGCATCAATGGTGTGGAATAACCCA
AGTCAGCAACAATTTATGCAATTTGGAGGAAGCTCTGGATCACAGTTGCCTCAAATCCAGACAGATGTTG
TACTTCCATCATGCAAAAAAAAAGCTCCTGCTGAAACTCCTGTGAAAGAAAGACTTTTTATTGTGTTTAA
TCCTCATCCTTTACCTTTAGACGTATTAGAAGATATATTCTGTCGTTTTGGTAACCTGATCGAAGTTTAC
CTTGTGTCAGGAAAAAATGTGGGGTATGCCAAGTATGCCTATAGAATAAGTGCTAATGATGCCATTGCCA
CTCTACATGGAAAGATTCTGAATGGGGTGAGACTTAAAGTTATGCTGGCAGATTCGCCAAGAGAAGAATC
TAACAAACGGCAAAGAACTTACTGA
